>Addgene plasmid #186171 | pKI-cjSF1-hCD271-PGK-Neo | addgene full sequence | sequence record 374586 | Addgene NGS Result
CCGCGCGTTGGCCGATTCATTAATGCAGCTGGCACGACAGGTTTCCCGACTGGAAAGCGGGCAGTGAGCG
CAACGCAATTAATGTGAGTTAGCTCACTCATTAGGCACCCCAGGCTTTACACTTTATGCTTCCGGCTCGT
ATGTTGTGTGGAATTGTGAGCGGATAACAATTTCACACAGGAAACAGCTATGACCATGATTACGCCAAGC
TTCATGATTCTCGTTCATTGTGACCACGGTGGTGATGATGGCAGTGATGATGGTGACAGGTGACTGTGGA
TGGGTTGTTGATGGCTGGCACTGGCCACATTTATGAAGAGCACAGGCACGTGGGTGTCAGTGACGATGGT
GGTGTTTGTGAACCAGTATGACAACAATGGTCATGGTGACACGGTCCCAGCAGGGAGACCCTGGTTGCAT
GGTTGATGGTGGCAGTGGCAAGTCTTCGGTGGTCATAGGGAAGGTGGCATTGTGATGCCGGTGACAGTGT
TGGCTGCCCAGCCCCAAAGGGGATGGATGGTGACCCGATGGTGACTGAGCGCCTCCCTTTGCAGACGTGA
AGTTCCTGAATAACCACAGCCTGGTTAAAGACGCTCAGGAGAAGGCGAACGCTGCCCTGCTGGACTACAC
CCTATGCCACTACCCACACTGCGGGGACAAGTTTCAGCAGCTGCTGCTGTGCCTAGTGGAGGTGCGGGCC
CTGAGCATGCAGGCCAAGGAGTACCTGTACCACAAGCACCTGGGCAACGAGATGCCCCGCAACAACCTGC
TCATCGAGATGCTGCAAGCTAAGCAGACTGCTAGCGCCACTAACTTCTCCCTGTTGAAACAAGCAGGGGA
TGTCGAAGAGAATCCCGGGCCAATGGGGGCGGGTGCTACTGGACGGGCGATGGATGGCCCGAGACTTCTT
CTTTTGCTTCTCCTCGGGGTTAGTCTGGGAGGCGCGAAAGAAGCGTGCCCCACCGGGCTGTACACACATT
CCGGCGAATGCTGTAAGGCGTGTAATTTGGGTGAGGGCGTTGCACAACCTTGCGGCGCGAACCAGACTGT
ATGCGAACCATGCTTGGACAGTGTCACATTTTCAGACGTTGTGTCAGCAACCGAACCTTGCAAACCTTGT
ACGGAGTGCGTCGGTCTGCAGTCAATGTCCGCGCCCTGCGTTGAAGCGGATGATGCTGTTTGCAGATGCG
CCTACGGATACTATCAGGACGAGACCACGGGTCGCTGTGAGGCCTGTAGGGTATGCGAAGCGGGTAGCGG
ACTTGTCTTTTCATGTCAAGATAAGCAAAACACCGTGTGCGAAGAATGCCCAGACGGTACCTACAGTGAC
GAAGCAAATCACGTTGATCCCTGCCTCCCCTGTACTGTGTGCGAGGATACAGAGAGGCAGTTGAGGGAAT
GCACAAGGTGGGCTGATGCCGAATGCGAGGAGATTCCCGGTCGGTGGATTACTCGATCAACCCCTCCTGA
AGGCAGCGACTCCACCGCCCCGTCAACCCAAGAGCCAGAGGCCCCGCCTGAGCAGGATTTGATAGCGTCC
ACGGTAGCGGGTGTTGTTACTACGGTGATGGGGTCAAGCCAACCGGTAGTGACCCGCGGCACAACTGATA
ATCTCATTCCTGTCTATTGTTCAATACTGGCGGCTGTCGTCGTGGGACTTGTTGCGTACATTGCGTTCAA
ACGCTGGAACAGTTGCAAGCAAAATAAGCAAGGAGCTAATTCCAGGCCGGTCAACCAAACTCCTCCTCCT
GAAGGTGAAAAATTGCATTCCGATAGTGGTATATCAGTAGATTCACAGTCTCTCCACGATCAGCAACCGC
ATACTCAGACCGCGAGTGGTCAAGCATTGAAGGGTGACGGGGGACTCTACAGCTCCCTCCCTCCCGCAAA
GAGAGAAGAGGTCGAGAAGCTCCTGAATGGCTCCGCCGGAGATACTTGGCGACACCTCGCCGGGGAATTG
GGTTACCAACCGGAACATATTGACTCTTTTACGCATGAAGCGTGCCCAGTCAGAGCCCTCCTTGCTAGCT
GGGCAACTCAAGACTCCGCGACTCTTGACGCCCTCCTCGCTGCTTTGAGACGAATTCAAAGGGCTGATTT
GGTAGAATCTCTTTGTTCTGAATCAACAGCCACGAGCCCCGTCTGATGTACAAGTAGGCGGCCGCGACTC
TAGATCATAATCAGCCATACCACATTTGTAGAGGTTTTACTTGCTTTAAAAAACCTCCCACACCTCCCCC
TGAACCTGAAACATAAAATGAATGCAATTGTTGTTGTTAACTTGTTTATTGCAGCTTATAATGGTTACAA
ATAAAGCAATAGCATCACAAATTTCACAAATAAAGCATTTTTTTCACTGCATTCTAGTTGTGGTTTGTCC
AAACTCATCAATGTATCTTAAGGCGTTAGGAATTCCGATCATATTCAATAACCCTTAATATAACTTCGTA
TAATGTATGCTATACGAAGTTATTAGGTCTGAAGAGGAGTTTACGTCCAGCCAAGCTAATTCTACCGGGT
AGGGGAGGCGCTTTTCCCAAGGCAGTCTGGAGCATGCGCTTTAGCAGCCCCGCTGGGCACTTGGCGCTAC
ACAAGTGGCCTCTGGCCTCGCACACATTCCACATCCACCGGTAGGCGCCAACCGGCTCCGTTCTTTGGTG
GCCCCTTCGCGCCACCTTCTACTCCTCCCCTAGTCAGGAAGTTCCCCCCCGCCCCGCAGCTCGCGTCGTG
CAGGACGTGACAAATGGAAGTAGCACGTCTCACTAGTCTCGTGCAGATGGACAGCACCGCTGAGCAATGG
AAGCGGGTAGGCCTTTGGGGCAGCGGCCAATAGCAGCTTTGCTCCTTCGCTTTCTGGGCTCAGAGGCTGG
GAAGGGGTGGGTCCGGGGGCGGGCTCAGGGGCGGGCTCAGGGGCGGGGCGGGCGCCCGAAGGTCCTCCGG
AGGCCCGGCATTCTGCACGCTTCAAAAGCGCACGTCTGCCGCGCTGTTCTCCTCTTCCTCATCTCCGGGC
CTTTCGACCTGCAGCCAATATGGGATCGGCCATTGAACAAGATGGATTGCACGCAGGTTCTCCGGCCGCT
TGGGTGGAGAGGCTATTCGGCTATGACTGGGCACAACAGACAATCGGCTGCTCTGATGCCGCCGTGTTCC
GGCTGTCAGCGCAGGGGCGCCCGGTTCTTTTTGTCAAGACCGACCTGTCCGGTGCCCTGAATGAACTGCA
GGACGAGGCAGCGCGGCTATCGTGGCTGGCCACGACGGGCGTTCCTTGCGCAGCTGTGCTCGACGTTGTC
ACTGAAGCGGGAAGGGACTGGCTGCTATTGGGCGAAGTGCCGGGGCAGGATCTCCTGTCATCTCACCTTG
CTCCTGCCGAGAAAGTATCCATCATGGCTGATGCAATGCGGCGGCTGCATACGCTTGATCCGGCTACCTG
CCCATTCGACCACCAAGCGAAACATCGCATCGAGCGAGCACGTACTCGGATGGAAGCCGGTCTTGTCGAT
CAGGATGATCTGGACGAAGAGCATCAGGGGCTCGCGCCAGCCGAACTGTTCGCCAGGCTCAAGGCGCGCA
TGCCCGACGGCGAGGATCTCGTCGTGACCCATGGCGATGCCTGCTTGCCGAATATCATGGTGGAAAATGG
CCGCTTTTCTGGATTCATCGACTGTGGCCGGCTGGGTGTGGCGGACCGCTATCAGGACATAGCGTTGGCT
ACCCGTGATATTGCTGAAGAGCTTGGCGGCGAATGGGCTGACCGCTTCCTCGTGCTTTACGGTATCGCCG
CTCCCGATTCGCAGCGCATCGCCTTCTATCGCCTTCTTGACGAGTTCTTCTGAGGGGATCCGCTGTAAGT
CTGCAGAAATTGATGATCTATTAAACAATAAAGATGTCCACTAAAATGGAAGTTTTTCCTGTCATACTTT
GTTAAGAAGGGTGAGAACAGAGTACCTACATTTTGAATGGAAGGATTGGAGCTACGGGGGTGGGGGTGGG
GTGGGATTAGATAAATGCCTGCTCTTTACTGAAGGCTCTTTACTATTGCTTTATGATAATGTTTCATAGT
TGGATATCATAATTTAAACAAGCAAAACCAAATTAAGGGCCAGCTCATTCCTCCCACTCATGATCTATAG
ATCCCTCGATCGAGATCCGGAACCCTTAATATAACTTCGTATAATGTATGCTATACGAAGTTATTAGGTC
CCTCGTGAGCCTGGGCAGGGGGCGGGGCCGGGGCTGGGGGCGGGGCCAGGGCGGGGCTGCCACCACCCCA
CCGGCTCCACGTGTTTCATTTTCCGAGGCCCACCCAGGAGCCCCGGCCCCGTCCCCGTCCCAGAGGCCGC
TGCCCCTGAGTTCTGACACGGTGTGTTTGGGAAGGTGGGTGAGGCTGGGCAGGGCCTGGCAGAGGTGGGG
TGGCCCTGGCCAGCCACCAGCACTTGCCTGCTAGTTGGAGTGCCCAAAGGAGGTGGCTGGTAACCACCCC
CGCCAGCCCCTGCCCTGCTCCCAGATCTTCAGAATCGCTCCTGGATTCTGAAGCCTGCAGGTCGGGGGAG
GAGGTTCGGGATTCCCTAGTGGGCCTCGATGTCCCTTGGATCAGAGGTCATCCCTTCCTCCTCTCCTGAA
AACAGACAGGGAGAAGTTGAGCAGGTATCAACTGGGGGAGGGAGAGGGTCTCCAGTGTTCCCCTATGGAG
AACAGGAGGGAGGTCCTCTGTTTTGTAAACTAAGGATAACTGAGTTTGCTAAACTGGGAGGGGCTACTGG
GCCCTAGAGGACAGCAGGAGAACTCGTTAGGACAAAGAGTCCCCCTCCCTAGCCCTTCTGCTCCACCTGA
CTCTGCAAGAGGGAGCTTTGATCATCATCAGGAAAGAACTTTGCTGCAGTGTGGTTTTCAAGAGGAAGCA
AAAAGCCTCTCCACCCAGGCCTGGAATGTTTCCACCCAATGTCGAGCAGTGTGGTTTTGCAAGAGGAAGC
AAAAAGCCTCTCCACCCAGGCCTGGAATGTTTCCACCCAATGTCGAGCAAACCCCGCCCAGCGTCTTGTC
ATTGGCGAATTCGAACACGCAGATGCAGTCGGGGCGGCGCGGTCCCAGGTCCACTTCGCATATTAAGGTG
ACGCGTGTGGCCTCGAACACCGAGCGACCCTGCAGGTCCTCGCCATGGATCCTGATGATGTTGTTGATTC
TTCTAAATCTTTTGTGATGGAAAACTTTTCTTCGTACCACGGGACTAAACCTGGTTATGTAGATTCCATT
CAAAAAGGTATACAAAAGCCAAAATCTGGTACACAAGGAAATTATGACGATGATTGGAAAGGGTTTTATA
GTACCGACAATAAATACGACGCTGCGGGATACTCTGTAGATAATGAAAACCCGCTCTCTGGAAAAGCTGG
AGGCGTGGTCAAAGTGACGTATCCAGGACTGACGAAGGTTCTCGCACTAAAAGTGGATAATGCCGAAACT
ATTAAGAAAGAGTTAGGTTTAAGTCTCACTGAACCGTTGATGGAGCAAGTCGGAACGGAAGAGTTTATCA
AAAGGTTCGGTGATGGTGCTTCGCGTGTAGTGCTCAGCCTTCCCTTCGCTGAGGGGAGTTCTAGCGTTGA
ATATATTAATAACTGGGAACAGGCGAAAGCGTTAAGCGTAGAACTTGAGATTAATTTTGAAACCCGTGGA
AAACGTGGCCAAGATGCGATGTATGAGTATATGGCTCAAGCCTGTGCAGGAAATCGTGTCAGGCGATCTC
TTTGTGAAGGAACCTTACTTCTGTGGTGTGACATAATTGGACAAACTACCTACAGAGATTTAAAGCTCTA
AGGTAAATATAAAATTTTTAAGTGTATAATGTGTTAAACTACTGATTCTAATTGTTTGTGTATTTTAGAT
TCCAACCTATGGAACTGATGAATGGGAGCAGTGGTGGAATGCAGATCCACTAGAGTCGAAGCGGCTTCAC
TCCTCAGGTGCAGGCTGCCTATCAGAAGGTGGTGGCTGGTGTGGCCAATGCCCTGGCTCACAAATACCAC
TGAGATCTTTTTCCCTCTGCCAAAAATTATGGGGACATCATGAAGCCCCTTGAGCATCTGACTTCTGGCT
AATAAAGGAAATTTATTTTCATTGCAATAGTGTGTTGGAATTTTTTGTGTCTCTCACTCGGAAGGACATA
TGGGAGGGCAAATCATTTAAAACATCAGAATGAGTATTTGGTTTAGAGTTTGGCAACATATGCCCATATG
CTGGCTGCCATGAACAAAGGTTGGCTATAAAGAGGTCATCAGTATATGAAACAGCCCCCTGCTGTCCATT
CCTTATTCCATAGAAAAGCCTTGACTTGAGGTTAGATTTTTTTTATATTTTGTTTTGTGTTATTTTTTTC
TTTAACATCCCTAAAATTTTCCTTACATGTTTTACTAGCCAGATTTTTCCTCCTCTCCTGACTACTCCCA
GTCATAGCTGTCCCTCTTCTCTTATGGAGATCTCTAGAGGGCCCAATTCGCCCTATAGTGAGTCGTATTA
CAATTCACTGGCCGTCGTTTTACAACGTCGTGACTGGGAAAACCCTGGCGTTACCCAACTTAATCGCCTT
GCAGCACATCCCCCTTTCGCCAGCTGGCGTAATAGCGAAGAGGCCCGCACCGATCGCCCTTCCCAACAGT
TGCGCAGCCTGAATGGCGAATGG
[124 nt withheld, positions 6674-6797]
C
[91 nt withheld, positions 6799-6889]
A
[49 nt withheld, positions 6891-6939]
CCTTTGACGTTGGAGTCCACGTTCTTT
[37 nt withheld, positions 6967-7003]
ACCCTATCTCGGTCTATTCTTTTGATTTATAAGGGATTTTGCCGATTTCGGCCTATTGGTTAAAAAATGA
GCTGATTTAACAAAAATTTAACGCGAATTTTAACAAAATTCAGGGCGCAAGGGCTGCTAAAGGAAGCGGA
ACACGTAGAAAGCCAGTCCGCAGAAACGGTGCTGACCCCGGATGAATGTCAGCTACTGGGCTATCTGGAC
AAGGGAAAACGCAAGCGCAAAGAGAAAGCAGGTAGCTTGCAGTGGGCTTACATGGCGATAGCTAGACTGG
GCGGTTTTATGGACAGCAAGCGAACCGGAATTGCCAGCTGGGGCGCCCTCTGGTAAGGTTGGGAAGCCCT
GCAAAGTAAACTGGATGGCTTTCTTGCCGCCAAGGATCTGATGGCGCAGGGGATCAAGATCTGATCAAGA
GACAGGATGAGGATCGTTTCGCATGATTGAACAAGATGGATTGCACGCAGGTTCTCCGGCCGCTTGGGTG
GAGAGGCTATTCGGCTATGACTGGGCACAACAGACAATCGGCTGCTCTGATGCCGCCGTGTTCCGGCTGT
CAGCGCAGGGGCGCCCGGTTCTTTTTGTCAAGACCGACCTGTCCGGTGCCCTGAATGAACTGCAGGACGA
GGCAGCGCGGCTATCGTGGCTGGCCACGACGGGCGTTCCTTGCGCAGCTGTGCTCGACGTTGTCACTGAA
GCGGGAAGGGACTGGCTGCTATTGGGCGAAGTGCCGGGGCAGGATCTCCTGTCATCCCACCTTGCTCCTG
CCGAGAAAGTATCCATCATGGCTGATGCAATGCGGCGGCTGCATACGCTTGATCCGGCTACCTGCCCATT
CGACCACCAAGCGAAACATCGCATCGAGCGAGCACGTACTCGGATGGAAGCCGGTCTTGTCGATCAGGAT
GATCTGGACGAAGAGCATCAGGGGCTCGCGCCAGCCGAACTGTTCGCCAGGCTCAAGGCGCGCATGCCCG
ACGGCGAGGATCTCGTCGTGACCCATGGCGATGCCTGCTTGCCGAATATCATGGTGGAAAATGGCCGCTT
TTCTGGATTCATCGACTGTGGCCGGCTGGGTGTGGCGGACCGCTATCAGGACATAGCGTTGGCTACCCGT
GATATTGCTGAAGAGCTTGGCGGCGAATGGGCTGACCGCTTCCTCGTGCTTTACGGTATCGCCGCTCCCG
ATTCGCAGCGCATCGCCTTCTATCGCCTTCTTGACGAGTTCTTCTGAATTGAAAAAGGAAGAGTATGAGT
ATTCAACATTTCCGTGTCGCCCTTATTCCCTTTTTTGCGGCATTTTGCCTTCCTGTTTTTGCTCACCCAG
AAACGCTGGTGAAAGTAAAAGATGCTGAAGATCAGTTGGGTGCACGAGTGGGTTACATCGAACTGGATCT
CAACAGCGGTAAGATCCTTGAGAGTTTTCGCCCCGAAGAACGTTTTCCAATGATGAGCACTTTTAAAGTT
CTGCTATGTGGCGCGGTATTATCCCGTATTGACGCCGGGCAAGAGCAACTCGGTCGCCGCATACACTATT
CTCAGAATGACTTGGTTGAGTACTCACCAGTCACAGAAAAGCATCTTACGGATGGCATGACAGTAAGAGA
ATTATGCAGTGCTGCCATAACCATGAGTGATAACACTGCGGCCAACTTACTTCTGACAACGATCGGAGGA
CCGAAGGAGCTAACCGCTTTTTTGCACAACATGGGGGATCATGTAACTCGCCTTGATCGTTGGGAACCGG
AGCTGAATGAAGCCATACCAAACGACGAGCGTGACACCACGATGCCTGTAGCAATGGCAACAACGTTGCG
CAAACTATTAACTGGCGAACTACTTACTCTAGCTTCCCGGCAACAATTAATAGACTGGATGGAGGCGGAT
AAAGTTGCAGGACCACTTCTGCGCTCGGCCCTTCCGGCTGGCTGGTTTATTGCTGATAAATCTGGAGCCG
GTGAGCGTGGGTCTCGCGGTATCATTGCAGCACTGGGGCCAGATGGTAAGCCCTCCCGTATCGTAGTTAT
CTACACGACGGGGAGTCAGGCAACTATGGATGAACGAAATAGACAGATCGCTGAGATAGGTGCCTCACTG
ATTAAGCATTGGTAACTGTCAGACCAAGTTTACTCATATATACTTTAGATTGATTTAAAACTTCATTTTT
AATTTAAAAGGATCTAGGTGAAGATCCTTTTTGATAATCTCATGACCAAAATCCCTTAACGTGAGTTTTC
GTTCCACTGAGCGTCAGACCCCGTAGAAAAGATCAAAGGATCTTCTTGAGATCCTTTTTTTCTGCGCGTA
ATCTGCTGCTTGCAAACAAAAAAACCACCGCTACCAGCGGTGGTTTGTTTGCCGGATCAAGAGCTACCAA
CTCTTTTTCCGAAGGTAACTGGCTTCAGCAGAGCGCAGATACCAAATACTGTTCTTCTAGTGTAGCCGTA
GTTAGGCCACCACTTCAAGAACTCTGTAGCACCGCCTACATACCTCGCTCTGCTAATCCTGTTACCAGTG
GCTGCTGCCAGTGGCGATAAGTCGTGTCTTACCGGGTTGGACTCAAGACGATAGTTACCGGATAAGGCGC
AGCGGTCGGGCTGAACGGGGGGTTCGTGCACACAGCCCAGCTTGGAGCGAACGACCTACACCGAACTGAG
ATACCTACAGCGTGAGCTATGAGAAAGCGCCACGCTTCCCGAAGGGAGAAAGGCGGACAGGTATCCGGTA
AGCGGCAGGGTCGGAACAGGAGAGCGCACGAGGGAGCTTCCAGGGGGAAACGCCTGGTATCTTTATAGTC
CTGTCGGGTTTCGCCACCTCTGACTTGAGCGTCGATTTTTGTGATGCTCGTCAGGGGGGCGGAGCCTATG
GAAAAACGCCAGCAACGCGGCCTTTTTACGGTTCCTGGCCTTTTGCTGGCCTTTTGCTCACATGTTCTTT
CCTGCGTTATCCCCTGATTCTGTGGATAACCGTATTACCGCCTTTGAGTGAGCTGATACCGCTCGCCGCA
GCCGAACGACCGAGCGCAGCGAGTCAGTGAGCGAGGAAGCGGAAGAGCGCCCAATACGCAAACCGCCTCT
CC
Features (pLannotate 1.2.2; 27 found; start..end, strand, type, name):
     80..101     +  protein_bind   CAP binding site: CAP binding activates transcription in the presence of cAMP. E. coli catabolite activator protein
    116..146     +  promoter       lac promoter: promoter for the E. coli lac operon
    154..170     +  protein_bind   lac operator: The lac repressor binds to the lac operator to inhibit transcription in E. coli. This inhibition can be relieved by adding lactose or isopropyl-β-D-thiogalactopyranoside (IPTG). lac repressor encoded by lacI
    554..799     +  CDS            Nr5a1 (fragment): STF1_MOUSE - Also known as Ftzf1. Experimental evidence at protein level: Swiss-Prot protein existence level 1. Transcriptional activator. Seems to be essential for sexual differentiation and formation of the primary steroidogenic tissues. Binds to the Ad4 site found in the promoter region of steroidogenic P450 genes such as CYP11A, CYP11B and CYP21B. Also regulates the AMH/Muellerian inhibiting substance gene as well as the AHCH and STAR genes. 5'-YCAAGGYC-3' and 5'-RRAGGTCA-3' are the consensus sequences for the recognition by NR5A1. The SFPQ-NONO-NR5A1 complex binds to the CYP17 promoter an
    863..2143    +  CDS            NGFR: TNR16_HUMAN - Also known as TNFRSF16. Experimental evidence at protein level: Swiss-Prot protein existence level 1. Low affinity receptor which can bind to NGF, BDNF, NTF3, and NTF4. Forms a heterodimeric receptor with SORCS2 that binds the precursor forms of NGF, BDNF and NTF3 with high affinity, and has much lower affinity for mature NGF and BDNF (PubMed:24908487). Plays an important role in differentiation and survival of specific neuronal populations during development (By similarity). Can mediate cell survival as well as cell death of neural cells. Plays a role in the inactivation of RHOA
   2173..2256    +  CDS            large T antigen (fragment): large T antigen from SV40 (simian virus 40)
   2279..2400    +  polyA_signal   SV40 poly(A) signal: SV40 polyadenylation signal
   2440..2473    -  protein_bind   loxP: Cre-mediated recombination occurs in the 8-bp core sequence (GCATACAT). Cre recombinase
   2517..3016    +  promoter       PGK promoter: mouse phosphoglycerate kinase 1 promoter
   3030..3833    +  CDS            NeoR/KanR: aminoglycoside phosphotransferase from Tn5; aph(3')-II (or nptII); confers resistance to neomycin, kanamycin, and G418 (Geneticin®)
   3843..4133    +  polyA_signal   PGK poly(A) signal (fragment): mouse phosphoglycerate kinase 1 polyadenylation signal
   4161..4194    -  protein_bind   loxP: Cre-mediated recombination occurs in the 8-bp core sequence (GCATACAT). Cre recombinase
   5018..5145    +  promoter       HSV TK promoter (fragment): herpes simplex virus thymidine kinase promoter
   5164..5736    +  CDS            DTA: diphtheria toxin fragment A; Corynebacterium diphtheriae tox
   5739..5811    +  CDS            small t antigen (fragment): SV40 (simian virus 40) small t antigen
   5813..5878    +  intron         small t intron: SV40 (simian virus 40) small t antigen intron
   5946..6020    +  CDS            HBB (fragment): HBB_PONPY - Experimental evidence at transcript level: Swiss-Prot protein existence level 2. Involved in oxygen transport from the lung to the various peripheral tissues. From Pongo pygmaeus (Bornean orangutan).
   6091..6146    +  polyA_signal   β-globin poly(A) signal: rabbit β-globin polyadenylation signal (Gil and Proudfoot, 1987)
   6492..6510    -  promoter       T7 promoter: promoter for bacteriophage T7 RNA polymerase
   6513..6670    +  CDS            lacZα (fragment): LacZα fragment of β-galactosidase; lacZ fragment
   6674..7102    +  rep_origin     f1 ori (sequence partly withheld): f1 bacteriophage origin of replication; arrow indicates direction of (+) strand synthesis
   7115..7414    +  CDS            tnpA (fragment): TN5P_ECOLX - Also known as tnp. Experimental evidence at protein level: Swiss-Prot protein existence level 1. Mediates transposition of transposon Tn5 by a 'cut and paste' mechanism. First, the monomeric transposase binds the 19 bp inverted DNA repeats flanking the transposon. Then, dimerization of the DNA- bound transposase creates a synaptic DNA complex. After nicking of the first DNA strand, excision of the transposon proceeds through a series of intermediates. The transposase then mediates the insertion of the transposon at a new site by strand transfer. The activity of the wild- type tran
   7446..8237    +  CDS            neo: KKA2_KLEPN - Also known as kan, nptII. Experimental evidence at protein level: Swiss-Prot protein existence level 1. Resistance to kanamycin, neomycin, paromomycin, ribostamycin, butirosin and gentamicin B. From Klebsiella pneumoniae.
   8241..8257    +  promoter       AmpR promoter (fragment): bla
   8258..9118    +  CDS            AmpR: β-lactamase; bla; confers resistance to ampicillin, carbenicillin, and related antibiotics
   9289..9877    +  rep_origin     ori: high-copy-number ColE1/pMB1/pBR322/pUC origin of replication
  10060..67      +  CDS            lacI (fragment) (across the origin): lac repressor; lacI; The lac repressor binds to the lac operator to inhibit transcription in E. coli. This inhibition can be relieved by adding lactose or isopropyl-β-D-thiogalactopyranoside (IPTG).
