[The description below was written by a language model from this plasmid's Addgene catalogue record and pLannotate feature annotations shown in this document.]
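Description:
pKI-cjSF1-hCD271-PGK-Neo is a roughly 10 kb homologous-recombination donor plasmid for knocking a surface-marker reporter into the SF1 (NR5A1) locus of common marmoset cells. The backbone is recorded as pCR-Blunt II-TOPO. It is maintained in E. coli through a high-copy ColE1/pUC origin, with an f1 origin also present. The catalogue lists ampicillin as the bacterial selection, consistent with the annotated β-lactamase gene. A second, backbone-borne Tn5 neo (kanamycin resistance) gene is also annotated, along with lac promoter/operator and lacZα remnants.

The targeting cassette starts with a genomic segment that includes a fragment matching Nr5a1, presumably part of the 5′ homology arm. It is closely followed by a human codon-optimized coding sequence for hCD271 (NGFR, the low-affinity neurotrophin receptor) and an SV40 polyadenylation signal. The short gap between the Nr5a1 fragment and NGFR suggests the reporter is linked to the endogenous SF1 reading frame, but no linker or 2A element is annotated and the record does not state how the two are joined.

Downstream, two loxP sites in the same orientation flank a mouse PGK promoter–NeoR–PGK poly(A) unit. This allows G418 selection of targeted cells, and Cre can later excise the marker. An unannotated stretch after the second loxP site likely serves as the 3′ homology arm. Beyond it lies a negative-selection cassette: an HSV TK promoter fragment driving diphtheria toxin A, with an SV40 small t intron and a rabbit β-globin poly(A) signal, which counterselects random integrants that retain the vector. The design suggests use in marking SF1-expressing cells with a surface antigen suited to antibody-based sorting, in line with the associated work on pluripotent stem cell-based reproductive research. The record gives no further detail on the application.
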