Addgene plasmid #186171: pKI-cjSF1-hCD271-PGK-Neo
Purpose: Knock-in gene targeting in marmoset cells at SF1 locus
Depositing lab: Sho Yoshimatsu. Depositing organization: Keio University. Publication: A New Horizon in Reproductive Research with Pluripotent Stem Cells: Successful In Vitro Gametogenesis in Rodents, Its Application to Large Animals, and Future In Vitro Reconstitution of Reproductive Organs Such as "Uteroid" and "Oviductoid". Yoshimatsu S, Kisu I, Qian E, Noce T. Biology (Basel). 2022 Jun 29;11(7):987. doi: 10.3390/biology11070987. PubMed 36101367.
Backbone
  Vector backbone: pCR-Blunt II-TOPO
  Backbone manufacturer: Thermo Fisher Scientific
  Vector type: Marmoset targeting
Growth in bacteria
  Bacterial resistance: Ampicillin, 100 μg/mL
  Growth temperature: 37°C
  Growth strain: NEB Stable
  Copy number: High Copy
Gene/Insert
  Gene/Insert name: hCD271
  Species: H. sapiens (human)
  Mutation: human codon-optimized
  Cloning method: Restriction Enzyme; 5′ cloning site unknown (unknown if destroyed)
Terms and licenses: Academic/Nonprofit Terms; Industry Terms: Not Available to Industry
How to cite: pKI-cjSF1-hCD271-PGK-Neo was a gift from Sho Yoshimatsu (Addgene plasmid # 186171 ; http://n2t.net/addgene:186171 ; RRID:Addgene_186171)
